>Addgene plasmid #33150 | pLG-Nde-Acc | addgene partial sequence | sequence record 41462 | LacZ-R 5'-GACAGTATCGGCCTCAGGAA-3'
TCTGGTGCCGGAACCAGGCAAAGCGCCATTCGCCATTCAGGCTGCGCANCTGTTGGGAAGGGCGATCGGT
GCGGGCCTCTTCGCTATTACGCCAGCTGGCGAAAGGGGGATGTGCTGCAAGGCGATTAAGTCGGGAAACC
TGTCGTGCCAGCTGCATTAATGAATCGGCCAACGCGCGGGGAGAGGCGGTTTGCGTATTGGGCGCCAGGG
TGGTTTTTCTTTTCACCAGTGAGACGGGCAACAGCCAAGCTCCGGATCCCGTATGACCTATTAAAAGGCC
TGTTAGTATAGATATCAAAAACACGGTCGCGACGTTAACCATATTAACATACCATTCCATGGATCCGGTC
ATTATTAATTTAGTGTGTGTATTTGTGTTTGCGTGTCTATAGAAGTATAGTAATTTATGCTACAAAGGAC
CTAATGTATAAGGAAAGAATATTTAGAGAAAAGAAGAAAACAAGAGTTTTATATACATACAGAGCACATG
CATGCCATATGATCATGTGTCGTCGCACACATATATATATGCCTGTATGTGTCAGCACTAAAGTTGCCTG
GCCATCCACGCTATATACACGCCTGGCGGATCTGCTCGAGGTCGATTAGCCTAAAAAAACCTTCTCTTTG
GAACTTTCAGTAATACGCTTAACTGCTCATTGCTATATTGAAGTACGGATTAGAAGCCGCCGAGCGGGTG
ACAGCCCTCCGAAGGAAGACTCTCCTCCGTGCGTCCTCGTCTTCACCGGTCGCGTTCCTGAAACGCAAAT
GTGCCTCGCGCCGCACTGCTCCGAACAATAAAGATTCTACAAATACTAGCTTTTATGGTTATGAAGAGGA
AAA
