[The description below was written by a language model from this plasmid's Addgene catalogue record.]
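Description:
pLG-Nde-Acc is a yeast expression plasmid built on the pLGSD5 backbone. It is propagated in E. coli under ampicillin selection and maintained in Saccharomyces cerevisiae through the URA3 auxotrophic marker. The record gives no feature table and does not state the promoter, the yeast or bacterial replication origins, or the copy number, so these details cannot be confirmed from the available information.

The insert, cloned as a BamHI fragment with both sites retained, consists of sequence from the S. cerevisiae ribosomal protein gene RP51A (RPS17A) carrying a synthetic minimal intron, placed upstream of a lacZ coding region supplied by the backbone so that β-galactosidase forms the C-terminal part of the fusion. Two engineered changes give the plasmid its name. The AccI site inside the intron was cut, filled in and religated, adding two base pairs to the intron. The NdeI site just downstream of the intron was cut and filled, and a BamHI linker was inserted there, which the depositor notes was done to obtain the appropriate reading frame into lacZ.

In a construct of this kind, β-galactosidase activity depends on which form of the transcript, spliced or unspliced, places lacZ in frame. The record does not say explicitly which form is in frame here. The associated publication concerns cis- and trans-acting splicing mutants that allow pre-mRNA to reach the cytoplasm, so the plasmid most likely serves as a reporter for splicing efficiency or for export and translation of intron-containing pre-mRNA in yeast.
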