Addgene plasmid #33150: pLG-Nde-Acc
Depositing lab: Michael Rosbash. Depositing organization: Brandeis University. Publication: Some cis- and trans-acting mutants for splicing target pre-mRNA to the cytoplasm. Legrain P, Rosbash M. Cell. 1989 May 19;57(4):573-83. 10.1016/0092-8674(89)90127-X PubMed 2655924.
Backbone
  Vector backbone: pLGSD5
  Vector type: Yeast Expression
  Selectable markers: URA3
Growth in bacteria
  Bacterial resistance: Ampicillin, 100 μg/mL
  Growth temperature: 37°C
  Growth strain: TG1
  Copy number: Unknown
Gene/Insert
  Gene/Insert name: RP51A-synthetic minimal intron
  Species: S. cerevisiae (budding yeast)
  Mutation: AccI site in intron was cut/filled/ligated to change GTCGAC to GTCGCGAC, and NdeI site after intron was cut/filled and a BamHI linker was inserted to obtain the appropriate reading frame changing CATATG to CATACGGGATCC
  Entrez Gene: RPS17A (a.k.a. YML024W, RP51A, RPL51A)
  Tag / fusion protein: LacZ (C terminal on backbone)
  Cloning method: Restriction Enzyme; 5′ cloning site BamHI (not destroyed); 3′ cloning site BamHI (not destroyed)
  Sequencing primers: 5′ none; 3′ LacZ-R
Terms and licenses: Academic/Nonprofit Terms; Industry Terms: Not Available to Industry
Depositor comments: Original intron sequence: GTATGTTAATATGGTTAACGTCGACCGTGTTTTTGATATCTATACTAACAGGCCTTTTAATAG
How to cite: pLG-Nde-Acc was a gift from Michael Rosbash (Addgene plasmid # 33150 ; http://n2t.net/addgene:33150 ; RRID:Addgene_33150)
